>Addgene plasmid #56210 | mIFP-Alpha-Actinin-19 | addgene full sequence | sequence record 189262 | Addgene NGS Result
CGTTACATAACTTACGGTAAATGGCCCGCCTGGCTGACCGCCCAACGACCCCCGCCCATTGACGTCAATA
ATGACGTATGTTCCCATAGTAACGCCAATAGGGACTTTCCATTGACGTCAATGGGTGGAGTATTTACGGT
AAACTGCCCACTTGGCAGTACATCAAGTGTATCATATGCCAAGTACGCCCCCTATTGACGTCAATGACGG
TAAATGGCCCGCCTGGCATTATGCCCAGTACATGACCTTATGGGACTTTCCTACTTGGCAGTACATCTAC
GTATTAGTCATCGCTATTACCATGGTGATGCGGTTTTGGCAGTACATCAATGGGCGTGGATAGCGGTTTG
ACTCACGGGGATTTCCAAGTCTCCACCCCATTGACGTCAATGGGAGTTTGTTTTGGCACCAAAATCAACG
GGACTTTCCAAAATGTCGTAACAACTCCGCCCCATTGACGCAAATGGGCGGTAGGCGTGTACGGTGGGAG
GTCTATATAAGCAGAGCTGGTTTAGTGAACCGTCAGATCCGCTAGCGCTACCGGACTCAGATCTCGAGCT
CAAGCTTCGCACCATCATGGACCATTATGATTCTCAGCAAACCAACGATTACATGCAGCCAGAAGAGGAC
TGGGACCGGGACCTGCTCCTGGACCCGGCCTGGGAGAAGCAGCAGAGAAAGACATTCACGGCATGGTGTA
ACTCCCACCTCCGGAAGGCGGGGACACAGATCGAGAACATCGAAGAGGACTTCCGGGATGGCCTGAAGCT
CATGCTGCTGCTGGAGGTCATCTCAGGTGAACGCTTGGCCAAGCCAGAGCGAGGCAAGATGAGAGTGCAC
AAGATCTCCAACGTCAACAAGGCCCTGGATTTCATAGCCAGCAAAGGCGTCAAACTGGTGTCCATCGGAG
CCGAAGAAATCGTGGATGGGAATGTGAAGATGACCCTGGGCATGATCTGGACCATCATCCTGCGCTTTGC
CATCCAGGACATCTCCGTGGAAGAGACTTCAGCCAAGGAAGGGCTGCTCCTGTGGTGTCAGAGAAAGACA
GCCCCTTACAAAAATGTCAACATCCAGAACTTCCACATAAGCTGGAAGGATGGCCTCGGCTTCTGTGCTT
TGATCCACCGACACCGGCCCGAGCTGATTGACTACGGGAAGCTGCGGAAGGATGATCCACTCACAAATCT
GAATACGGCTTTTGACGTGGCAGAGAAGTACCTGGACATCCCCAAGATGCTGGATGCCGAAGACATCGTT
GGAACTGCCCGACCGGATGAGAAAGCCATCATGACTTACGTGTCTAGCTTCTACCACGCCTTCTCTGGAG
CCCAGAAGGCGGAGACAGCAGCCAATCGCATCTGCAAGGTGTTGGCCGTCAACCAGGAGAACGAGCAGCT
TATGGAAGACTACGAGAAGCTGGCCAGTGATCTGTTGGAGTGGATCCGCCGCACAATCCCGTGGCTGGAG
AACCGGGTGCCCGAGAACACCATGCATGCCATGCAACAGAAGCTGGAGGACTTCCGGGACTACCGGCGCC
TGCACAAGCCGCCCAAGGTGCAGGAGAAGTGCCAGCTGGAGATCAACTTCAACACGCTGCAGACCAAGCT
GCGGCTCAGCAACCGGCCTGCCTTCATGCCCTCTGAGGGCAGGATGGTCTCGGACATCAACAATGCCTGG
GGCTGCCTGGAGCAGGTGGAGAAGGGCTATGAGGAGTGGTTGCTGAATGAGATCCGGAGGCTGGAGCGAC
TGGACCACCTGGCAGAGAAGTTCCGGCAGAAGGCCTCCATCCACGAGGCCTGGACTGACGGCAAAGAGGC
CATGCTGCGACAGAAGGACTATGAGACCGCCACCCTCTCGGAGATCAAGGCCTTGCTCAAGAAGCATGAG
GCCTTCGAGAGTGACCTGGCTGCCCACCAGGACCGTGTGGAGCAGATTGCCGCCATCGCACAGGAGCTCA
ATGAGCTGGACTATTATGACTCACCCAGTGTCAACGCCCGTTGCCAAAAGATCTGTGACCAGTGGGACAA
TCTGGGGGCCCTAACTCAGAAGCGAAGGGAAGCTCTGGAGCGGACCGAGAAACTGCTGGAGACCATTGAC
CAGCTGTACTTGGAGTATGCCAAGCGGGCTGCACCCTTCAACAACTGGATGGAGGGGGCCATGGAGGACC
TGCAGGACACCTTCATTGTGCACACCATTGAGGAGATCCAGGGACTGACCACAGCCCATGAGCAGTTCAA
GGCCACCCTCCCTGATGCCGACAAGGAGCGCCTGGCCATCCTGGGCATCCACAATGAGGTGTCCAAGATT
GTCCAGACCTACCACGTCAATATGGCGGGCACCAACCCCTACACAACCATCACGCCTCAGGAGATCAATG
GCAAATGGGACCACGTGCGGCAGCTGGTGCCTCGGAGGGACCAAGCTCTGACGGAGGAGCATGCCCGACA
GCAGCACAATGAGAGGCTACGCAAGCAGTTTGGAGCCCAGGCCAATGTCATCGGGCCCTGGATCCAGACC
AAGATGGAGGAGATCGGGAGGATCTCCATTGAGATGCATGGGACCCTGGAGGACCAGCTCAGCCACCTGC
GGCAGTATGAGAAGAGCATCGTCAACTACAAGCCAAAGATTGATCAGCTGGAGGGCGACCACCAGCTCAT
CCAGGAGGCGCTCATCTTCGACAACAAGCACACCAACTACACCATGGAGCACATCCGTGTGGGCTGGGAG
CAGCTGCTCACCACCATCGCCAGGACCATCAATGAGGTAGAGAACCAGATCCTGACCCGGGATGCCAAGG
GCATCAGCCAGGAGCAGATGAATGAGTTCCGGGCCTCCTTCAACCACTTTGACCGGGATCACTCCGGCAC
ACTGGGTCCCGAGGAGTTCAAAGCCTGCCTCATCAGCTTGGGTTATGATATTGGCAACGACCCCCAGGGA
GAAGCAGAATTTGCCCGCATCATGAGCATTGTGGACCCCAACCGCCTGGGGGTAGTGACATTCCAGGCCT
TCATTGACTTCATGTCCCGCGAGACAGCCGACACAGATACAGCAGACCAAGTCATGGCTTCCTTCAAGAT
CCTGGCTGGGGACAAGAACTACATTACCATGGACGAGCTGCGCCGCGAGCTGCCACCCGACCAGGCTGAG
TACTGCATCGCGCGGATGGCCCCCTACACCGGCCCCGACTCCGTGCCAGGTGCTCTGGACTACATGTCCT
TCTCCACGGCGCTGTACGGCGAGAGTGACCTCAAGCTTCGAATTCTGCAGTCGACGGTACCGCGGGCCCG
GGATCCACCGGTCGCCACCATGTCGGTACCGCTGACTACCTCAGCATTCGGCCACGCGTTTCTGGCTAAC
TGTGAACGCGAGCAGATCCACCTGGCGGGCTCCATTCAGCCGCACGGTATCCTGCTGGCTGTGAAAGAGC
CGGACAACGTGGTGATCCAGGCTTCTATTAACGCTGCGGAGTTCCTGAACACCAACTCTGTTGTTGGCCG
TCCGCTGCGTGACCTGGGCGGCGATCTGCCTTTGCAGATCCTGCCGCACCTGAACGGCCCGCTGCACCTG
GCTCCGATGACCCTGCGTTGTACCGTGGGTTCTCCGCCGCGTCGTGTGGACTGTACCATTCATCGTCCGT
CTAACGGCGGCCTGATCGTAGAACTGGAACCAGCAACCAAGACCACTAACATTGCGCCGGCTCTGGACGG
TGCGTTTCATCGTATCACTTCTTCATCCTCCCTGATGGGCCTGTGTGACGAAACCGCGACTATTATCCGT
GAGATTACTGGCTACGACCGTGTGATGGTAGTACGTTTCGATGAAGAGGGTAATGGCGAAATTCTGTCCG
AACGTCGTCGTGCGGACCTGGAAGCGTTCCTGGGTAACCGCTACCCGGCGTCTACTATTCCGCAGATCGC
TCGTCGCCTGTACGAACATAACCGTGTTCGCCTGCTGGTAGATGTGAACTATACTCCGGTTCCGCTACAG
CCGCGCATCAGCCCGCTGAACGGTCGTGATCTGGATATGTCCCTGTCTTGCCTGCGCTCTATGTCCCCGA
TCCACCAGAAATACATGCAGGACATGGGCGTTGGCGCGACCCTGGTTTGCTCTCTGATGGTGTCTGGTCG
TCTGTGGGGTCTGATCGCTTGCCACCACTACGAACCGCGCTTCGTTCCGTTCCACATTCGCGCTGCTGGC
GAAGCGCTGGCGGAAACTTGTGCGATCCGCATCGCGACGCTGGAGAGCTTTGCACAGTCTCAGTCCAAAT
GAGCGGCCGCGACTCTAGATCATAATCAGCCATACCACATTTGTAGAGGTTTTACTTGCTTTAAAAAACC
TCCCACACCTCCCCCTGAACCTGAAACATAAAATGAATGCAATTGTTGTTGTTAACTTGTTTATTGCAGC
TTATAATGGTTACAAATAAAGCAATAGCATCACAAATTTCACAAATAAAGCATTTTTTTCACTGCATTCT
AGTTGTGGTTTGTCCAAACTCATCAATGTATCTTAAGGCGTAAATTGTAAGCGTTAATATTTTGTTAAAA
TTCGCGTTAAATTTTTGTTAAATCAGCTCATTTTTTAACCAATAGGCCGAAATCGGCAAAATCCCTTATA
AATCAAAAGAATAGACCGAGATAGGGT
[37 nt withheld, positions 4648-4684]
AAAGAACGTGGACTCCAACGTCAAAGG
[49 nt withheld, positions 4712-4760]
T
[91 nt withheld, positions 4762-4852]
G
[124 nt withheld, positions 4854-4977]
CAGGTGGCACTTTTCGGGGAAATGTGCGCGGAACCCCTATTTGTTTATTTTTCTAAATACATTCAAATAT
GTATCCGCTCATGAGACAATAACCCTGATAAATGCTTCAATAATATTGAAAAAGGAAGAGTCCTGAGGCG
GAAAGAACCAGCTGTGGAATGTGTGTCAGTTAGGGTGTGGAAAGTCCCCAGGCTCCCCAGCAGGCAGAAG
TATGCAAAGCATGCATCTCAATTAGTCAGCAACCAGGTGTGGAAAGTCCCCAGGCTCCCCAGCAGGCAGA
AGTATGCAAAGCATGCATCTCAATTAGTCAGCAACCATAGTCCCGCCCCTAACTCCGCCCATCCCGCCCC
TAACTCCGCCCAGTTCCGCCCATTCTCCGCCCCATGGCTGACTAATTTTTTTTATTTATGCAGAGGCCGA
GGCCGCCTCGGCCTCTGAGCTATTCCAGAAGTAGTGAGGAGGCTTTTTTGGAGGCCTAGGCTTTTGCAAA
GATCGATCAAGAGACAGGATGAGGATCGTTTCGCATGATTGAACAAGATGGATTGCACGCAGGTTCTCCG
GCCGCTTGGGTGGAGAGGCTATTCGGCTATGACTGGGCACAACAGACAATCGGCTGCTCTGATGCCGCCG
TGTTCCGGCTGTCAGCGCAGGGGCGCCCGGTTCTTTTTGTCAAGACCGACCTGTCCGGTGCCCTGAATGA
ACTGCAAGACGAGGCAGCGCGGCTATCGTGGCTGGCCACGACGGGCGTTCCTTGCGCAGCTGTGCTCGAC
GTTGTCACTGAAGCGGGAAGGGACTGGCTGCTATTGGGCGAAGTGCCGGGGCAGGATCTCCTGTCATCTC
ACCTTGCTCCTGCCGAGAAAGTATCCATCATGGCTGATGCAATGCGGCGGCTGCATACGCTTGATCCGGC
TACCTGCCCATTCGACCACCAAGCGAAACATCGCATCGAGCGAGCACGTACTCGGATGGAAGCCGGTCTT
GTCGATCAGGATGATCTGGACGAAGAGCATCAGGGGCTCGCGCCAGCCGAACTGTTCGCCAGGCTCAAGG
CGAGCATGCCCGACGGCGAGGATCTCGTCGTGACCCATGGCGATGCCTGCTTGCCGAATATCATGGTGGA
AAATGGCCGCTTTTCTGGATTCATCGACTGTGGCCGGCTGGGTGTGGCGGACCGCTATCAGGACATAGCG
TTGGCTACCCGTGATATTGCTGAAGAGCTTGGCGGCGAATGGGCTGACCGCTTCCTCGTGCTTTACGGTA
TCGCCGCTCCCGATTCGCAGCGCATCGCCTTCTATCGCCTTCTTGACGAGTTCTTCTGAGCGGGACTCTG
GGGTTCGAAATGACCGACCAAGCGACGCCCAACCTGCCATCACGAGATTTCGATTCCACCGCCGCCTTCT
ATGAAAGGTTGGGCTTCGGAATCGTTTTCCGGGACGCCGGCTGGATGATCCTCCAGCGCGGGGATCTCAT
GCTGGAGTTCTTCGCCCACCCTAGGGGGAGGCTAACTGAAACACGGAAGGAGACAATACCGGAAGGAACC
CGCGCTATGACGGCAATAAAAAGACAGAATAAAACGCACGGTGTTGGGTCGTTTGTTCATAAACGCGGGG
TTCGGTCCCAGGGCTGGCACTCTGTCGATACCCCACCGAGACCCCATTGGGGCCAATACGCCCGCGTTTC
TTCCTTTTCCCCACCCCACCCCCCAAGTTCGGGTGAAGGCCCAGGGCTCGCAGCCAACGTCGGGGCGGCA
GGCCCTGCCATAGCCTCAGGTTACTCATATATACTTTAGATTGATTTAAAACTTCATTTTTAATTTAAAA
GGATCTAGGTGAAGATCCTTTTTGATAATCTCATGACCAAAATCCCTTAACGTGAGTTTTCGTTCCACTG
AGCGTCAGACCCCGTAGAAAAGATCAAAGGATCTTCTTGAGATCCTTTTTTTCTGCGCGTAATCTGCTGC
TTGCAAACAAAAAAACCACCGCTACCAGCGGTGGTTTGTTTGCCGGATCAAGAGCTACCAACTCTTTTTC
CGAAGGTAACTGGCTTCAGCAGAGCGCAGATACCAAATACTGTTCTTCTAGTGTAGCCGTAGTTAGGCCA
CCACTTCAAGAACTCTGTAGCACCGCCTACATACCTCGCTCTGCTAATCCTGTTACCAGTGGCTGCTGCC
AGTGGCGATAAGTCGTGTCTTACCGGGTTGGACTCAAGACGATAGTTACCGGATAAGGCGCAGCGGTCGG
GCTGAACGGGGGGTTCGTGCACACAGCCCAGCTTGGAGCGAACGACCTACACCGAACTGAGATACCTACA
GCGTGAGCTATGAGAAAGCGCCACGCTTCCCGAAGGGAGAAAGGCGGACAGGTATCCGGTAAGCGGCAGG
GTCGGAACAGGAGAGCGCACGAGGGAGCTTCCAGGGGGAAACGCCTGGTATCTTTATAGTCCTGTCGGGT
TTCGCCACCTCTGACTTGAGCGTCGATTTTTGTGATGCTCGTCAGGGGGGCGGAGCCTATGGAAAAACGC
CAGCAACGCGGCCTTTTTACGGTTCCTGGCCTTTTGCTGGCCTTTTGCTCACATGTTCTTTCCTGCGTTA
TCCCCTGATTCTGTGGATAACCGTATTACCGCCATGCATTAGTTATTAATAGTAATCAATTACGGGGTCA
TTAGTTCATAGCCCATATATGGAGTTCCG
Features (pLannotate 1.2.2; 17 found; start..end, strand, type, name):
      1..304     +  enhancer       CMV enhancer: human cytomegalovirus immediate early enhancer
    305..508     +  promoter       CMV promoter: human cytomegalovirus (CMV) immediate early promoter
    531..569     +  misc_feature   MCS (fragment): multiple cloning site
    577..3252    +  CDS            ACTN1: ACTN1_HUMAN - Experimental evidence at protein level: Swiss-Prot protein existence level 1. F-actin cross-linking protein which is thought to anchor actin to a variety of intracellular structures. This is a bundling protein. From Homo sapiens (Human).
   3250..3296    +  misc_feature   MCS (fragment): multiple cloning site
   3310..4269    +  CDS            mIFP: mIFP is a basic (constitutively fluorescent) near ir fluorescent protein published in 2015, derived from Bradyrhizobium sp.. It has very low acid sensitivity. It requires the cofactor biliverdin for fluorescence.
   4288..4371    +  CDS            large T antigen (fragment): large T antigen from SV40 (simian virus 40)
   4394..4515    +  polyA_signal   SV40 poly(A) signal: SV40 polyadenylation signal
   4549..4977    -  rep_origin     f1 ori (sequence partly withheld): f1 bacteriophage origin of replication; arrow indicates direction of (+) strand synthesis
   5004..5108    +  promoter       AmpR promoter: bla
   5110..5467    +  promoter       SV40 promoter: SV40 enhancer and early promoter
   5502..6296    +  CDS            NeoR/KanR: aminoglycoside phosphotransferase from Tn5; aph(3')-II (or nptII); confers resistance to neomycin, kanamycin, and G418 (Geneticin®)
   6317..6469    +  CDS            ble (fragment): BLE_KLEPN - Experimental evidence at protein level: Swiss-Prot protein existence level 1. Binding protein with a strong affinity to the bleomycin family of antibiotics. Binds to CL990; an antimitotic-antibiotic compound. From Klebsiella pneumoniae.
   6528..6575    +  polyA_signal   HSV TK poly(A) signal: herpes simplex virus thymidine kinase polyadenylation signal (Cole and Stacy, 1985)
   6666..6682    -  polyA_signal   bGH poly(A) signal (fragment): bovine growth hormone polyadenylation signal
   6904..7492    +  rep_origin     ori: high-copy-number ColE1/pMB1/pBR322/pUC origin of replication
   7607..7666    +  enhancer       CMV enhancer (fragment): human cytomegalovirus immediate early enhancer
