[The description below was written by a language model from this plasmid's Addgene catalogue record and pLannotate feature annotations shown in this document.]
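Description:
mIFP-Alpha-Actinin-19 is a mammalian expression plasmid that produces human alpha-actinin-1 (ACTN1) fused at its C terminus to the monomeric infrared fluorescent protein mIFP. The backbone has the layout of a standard N1-type fluorescent protein fusion vector. A high-copy ColE1/pUC origin supports propagation in E. coli, and an f1 origin is also present. A single NeoR/KanR (Tn5 aminoglycoside phosphotransferase) gene sits behind tandem bacterial (bla) and SV40 early promoters and ends in an HSV TK polyadenylation signal. This dual-promoter arrangement lets the same marker confer kanamycin resistance in bacteria and G418 resistance in transfected mammalian cells. The sequenced record is 7,666 nt. The short large T antigen, ble and bGH poly(A) fragments in the annotation appear to be partial matches to backbone sequence rather than functional elements.

The expression cassette is driven by the human CMV immediate early enhancer and promoter. The ACTN1 coding sequence comes first, followed by a short stretch of residual multiple cloning site sequence that serves as the linker to the mIFP coding sequence. The "19" in the name may refer to this linker, though the record does not say so. An SV40 poly(A) signal terminates the transcript. ACTN1 is an F-actin cross-linking and bundling protein, so the fusion is listed as a marker for focal adhesions and actin structures. mIFP is derived from a Bradyrhizobium bacteriophytochrome and needs biliverdin as a cofactor to fluoresce, with excitation at 683 nm and emission at 704 nm. The construct is suited to near-infrared live-cell imaging of the actin cytoskeleton and adhesion sites, including alongside visible-range fluorescent proteins.
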