Addgene plasmid #56210: mIFP-Alpha-Actinin-19
Purpose: Localization: Focal Adhesions / Actin, Excitation: 683, Emission: 704
Depositing lab: Michael Davidson. Depositing organization: Florida State University, Tallahassee. Publication: A naturally monomeric infrared fluorescent protein for protein labeling in vivo. Yu D, Baird MA, Allen JR, Howe ES, Klassen MP, Reade A, Makhijani K, Song Y, Liu S, Murthy Z, Zhang SQ, Weiner OD, Kornberg TB, Jan YN, Davidson MW, Shu X. Nat Methods. 2015 Aug;12(8):763-765. doi: 10.1038/nmeth.3447. Epub 2015 Jun 22. PubMed 26098020.
Backbone
  Vector backbone: mIFP
  Backbone size w/o insert (bp): 4750
  Vector type: Mammalian Expression
  Selectable markers: Neomycin (select with G418)
Growth in bacteria
  Bacterial resistance: Kanamycin, 50 μg/mL
  Growth temperature: 37°C
  Growth strain: DH5alpha
  Copy number: High Copy
Gene/Insert
  Gene/Insert name: Alpha-Actinin (alt name: NM_001102.3)
  Species: H. sapiens (human)
  Entrez Gene: ACTN1 (a.k.a. BDPLT15)
  Promoter: CMV
  Tag / fusion protein: mIFP (C terminal on backbone)
  Cloning method: Unknown
  Sequencing primers: 5′ CMV-F; 3′ SV40pA-R
Terms and licenses: Academic/Nonprofit Terms; Industry Terms
Depositor comments: . Excitation = 683; Emission = 704
How to cite: mIFP-Alpha-Actinin-19 was a gift from Michael Davidson (Addgene plasmid # 56210 ; http://n2t.net/addgene:56210 ; RRID:Addgene_56210)
